Addgene plasmid #82146: pDONR223_MAPKAP1_WT
Purpose: Gateway Donor vector containing MAPKAP1 , part of the Target Accelerator Plasmid Collection.
Depositing lab: Jesse Boehm & William Hahn & David Root. Depositing organization: Broad Institute. Publication: Systematic Functional Interrogation of Rare Cancer Variants Identifies Oncogenic Alleles. Kim E, Ilic N, Shrestha Y, Zou L, Kamburov A, Zhu C, Yang X, Lubonja R, Tran N, Nguyen C, Lawrence MS, Piccioni F, Bagul M, Doench JG, Chouinard CR, Wu X, Hogstrom L, Natoli T, Tamayo P, Horn H, Corsello SM, Lage K, Root DE, Subramanian A, Golub TR, Getz G, Boehm JS, Hahn WC. Cancer Discov. 2016 Jul;6(7):714-26. doi: 10.1158/2159-8290.CD-16-0160. Epub 2016 May 4. PubMed 27147599.
Backbone
  Vector backbone: pDONR223
  Backbone manufacturer: Invitrogen
  Backbone size w/o insert (bp): 2790
  Vector type: Gateway Entry vector
Growth in bacteria
  Bacterial resistance: Spectinomycin, 50 μg/mL
  Growth temperature: 37°C
  Growth strain: DH5alpha
  Copy number: High Copy
Gene/Insert
  Gene/Insert name: MAPKAP1
  Species: H. sapiens (human)
  Mutation: WT
  GenBank ID: NM_024117.3
  Entrez Gene: MAPKAP1 (a.k.a. JC310, MIP1, SIN1, SIN1b, SIN1g)
  Promoter: None
  Cloning method: Gateway Cloning
  Sequencing primers: 5′ M13pUC-fwd; 3′ M13-Rev
Terms and licenses: Academic/Nonprofit Terms; Industry Terms: Not Available to Industry
Depositor comments: Closed state: stop codon immediately follows insert Supporting reference: Systematic morphological profiling of human gene and allele function via Cell Painting. Rohban MH, et al. Elife. 2017, Mar 18;6. pii: e24060. PubMed PMID 28315521
How to cite: pDONR223_MAPKAP1_WT was a gift from Jesse Boehm & William Hahn & David Root (Addgene plasmid # 82146 ; http://n2t.net/addgene:82146 ; RRID:Addgene_82146)
