[The description below was written by a language model from this plasmid's Addgene catalogue record and pLannotate feature annotations shown in this document.]
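Description:
pDONR223_MAPKAP1_WT is a Gateway entry clone built in the Invitrogen pDONR223 backbone, carrying the wild-type human MAPKAP1 open reading frame as part of the Target Accelerator Plasmid Collection. It is a bacterial propagation and shuttle plasmid rather than an expression vector. It replicates in E. coli from a high-copy ColE1/pUC-type origin and is selected with spectinomycin through the aadA (SmR) aminoglycoside adenylyltransferase gene, which appears to be driven by a fragment of the class 1 integron Pc promoter lying upstream. Short remnants of gentamicin-resistance, lacI and lacZα sequences are also annotated, as are rrnB T1 and T2 terminators, which in this type of backbone insulate the cloning site from read-through transcription.

The insert, about 1.46 kb in the 4,254 nt sequenced record, is flanked by two attL recombination sites in opposite orientation. The automated annotation labels both as attL3, but functionally they are the sites through which LR Clonase transfers the ORF into an attR-containing destination vector. MAPKAP1 (also called SIN1 or MIP1) encodes a subunit of mTORC2, the complex that regulates cell growth, survival and actin organisation and contributes to AKT1 phosphorylation. The annotation calls the coding sequence a fragment relative to the Swiss-Prot reference, which may reflect the isoform of the listed transcript, though the record does not say so. No promoter drives the insert; a T7 promoter sits just outside one attL site. The clone is in the "closed" configuration, with a stop codon directly after the ORF, so it yields native or N-terminally tagged protein but not C-terminal fusions. It serves as the wild-type reference for moving MAPKAP1 into expression vectors in studies comparing cancer-associated alleles.
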