Features (pLannotate 1.2.2; 12 found; start..end, strand, type, name):
     38..74      -  CDS            lacZα (fragment): LacZα fragment of β-galactosidase; lacZ fragment
     91..186     +  protein_bind   attL3: mutant version of attL; recombination site for the Gateway® LR reaction LR Clonase™
    192..1649    +  CDS            MAPKAP1 (fragment): SIN1_HUMAN - Also known as MIP1, SIN1. Experimental evidence at protein level: Swiss-Prot protein existence level 1. Subunit of mTORC2, which regulates cell growth and survival in response to hormonal signals. mTORC2 is activated by growth factors, but, in contrast to mTORC1, seems to be nutrient-insensitive. mTORC2 seems to function upstream of Rho GTPases to regulate the actin cytoskeleton, probably by activating one or more Rho-type guanine nucleotide exchange factors. mTORC2 promotes the serum-induced formation of stress-fibers or F-actin. mTORC2 plays a critical role in AKT1 'Ser-473' pho
   1657..1752    -  protein_bind   attL3: mutant version of attL; recombination site for the Gateway® LR reaction LR Clonase™
   1771..1789    -  promoter       T7 promoter: promoter for bacteriophage T7 RNA polymerase
   1979..2002    +  promoter       Pc promoter (fragment): intI1 (promoter lies within the coding sequence); class 1 integron promoter
   2178..2234    +  CDS            GmR (fragment): gentamycin acetyltransferase; aacC1; confers resistance to gentamycin
   2241..3032    +  CDS            SmR: aminoglycoside adenylyltransferase (Murphy, 1985); aadA; confers resistance to spectinomycin and streptomycin
   3125..3713    +  rep_origin     ori: high-copy-number ColE1/pMB1/pBR322/pUC origin of replication
   3896..3988    +  CDS            lacI (fragment): lac repressor; lacI; The lac repressor binds to the lac operator to inhibit transcription in E. coli. This inhibition can be relieved by adding lactose or isopropyl-β-D-thiogalactopyranoside (IPTG).
   4043..4070    -  terminator     rrnB T2 terminator: transcription terminator T2 from the E. coli rrnB gene
   4202..4245    +  terminator     rrnB T1 terminator: Escherichia coli rrnB; transcription terminator T1 from the E. coli rrnB gene
>Addgene plasmid #82146 | pDONR223_MAPKAP1_WT | addgene full sequence | sequence record 163165 | Addgene NGS result
GGCAGTTCCCTACTCTCGCGTTAACGCTAGCATGGATGTTTTCCCAGTCACGACGTTGTAAAACGACGGC
CAGTCTTAAGCTCGGGCCCCAAATAATGATTTTATTTTGACTGATAGTGACCTGTTCGTTGCAACAAATT
GATGAGCAATGCTTTTTTATAATGCCAACTTTGTACAAAAAAGTTGGCACCATGGCCTTCTTGGACAATC
CAACTATCATTCTAGCTCATATTCGACAGTCACATGTGACCAGTGATGACACGGGAATGTGTGAGATGGT
TCTCATTGATCATGATGTTGACCTAGAGAAGATTCATCCTCCTTCAATGCCTGGAGACAGTGGGTCAGAA
ATTCAGGGAAGCAATGGTGAGACTCAGGGCTATGTATATGCCCAGTCAGTCGATATTACCTCAAGTTGGG
ACTTTGGTATTAGAAGACGCTCAAACACAGCTCAAAGATTAGAACGACTCCGAAAAGAGAGACAAAACCA
GATCAAATGCAAAAATATTCAGTGGAAAGAAAGAAATTCTAAGCAATCAGCCCAGGAGTTAAAGTCACTG
TTTGAAAAAAAATCTCTCAAAGAGAAGCCTCCAATTTCTGGGAAGCAGTCGATATTATCTGTACGCCTAG
AACAGTGCCCTCTGCAGCTGAATAACCCTTTTAACGAGTATTCCAAATTTGATGGCAAGGGTCATGTAGG
TACAACAGCAACCAAGAAGATCGATGTCTACCTCCCTCTGCACTCGAGCCAGGACAGACTGCTGCCAATG
ACCGTGGTGACAATGGCCAGCGCCAGGGTGCAGGACCTGATCGGGCTCATCTGCTGGCAGTATACAAGCG
AAGGACGGGAGCCGAAGCTCAATGACAATGTCAGTGCCTACTGCCTGCATATTGCTGAGGATGATGGGGA
GGTGGACACCGATTTCCCCCCGCTGGATTCCAATGAGCCCATTCATAAGTTTGGCTTCAGTACTTTGGCC
CTGGTTGAAAAGTACTCATCTCCTGGTCTGACATCCAAAGAGTCACTCTTTGTTCGAATAAATGCTGCTC
ATGGATTCTCCCTTATTCAGGTGGACAACACAAAGGTTACCATGAAGGAAATCTTACTGAAGGCAGTGAA
GCGAAGAAAAGGATCCCAGAAAGTTTCAGGTTCAAGGGCAGACGGGGTTTTTGAGGAGGATTCGCAAATT
GACATAGCCACAGTACAGGATATGCTTAGCAGCCACCATTACAAGTCATTCAAAGTCAGCATGATCCACA
GACTGCGATTCACAACCGACGTACAGCTAGGTATCTCTGGAGACAAAGTAGAGATAGACCCTGTTACGAA
TCAGAAAGCCAGCACTAAGTTTTGGATTAAGCAGAAACCCATCTCAATCGATTCCGACCTGCTCTGTGCC
TGTGACCTTGCTGAAGAGAAAAGCCCCAGTCACGCAATATTTAAACTCACGTATCTAAGCAATCACGACT
ATAAACACCTCTACTTTGAATCGGACGCTGCTACCGTCAATGAAATTGTGCTCAAGGTTAACTACATCCT
GGAATCGCGAGCTAGCACTGCCCGGGCTGACTACTTTGCTCAAAAACAAAGAAAACTGAACAGACGTACG
AGCTTCAGCTTCCAGAAGGAGAAGAAATCCGGGCAGCAGTAGTTGCCAACTTTCTTGTACAAAGTTGGCA
TTATAAGAAAGCATTGCTTATCAATTTGTTGCAACGAACAGGTCACTATCAGTCAAAATAAAATCATTAT
TTGCCATCCAGCTGATATCCCCTATAGTGAGTCGTATTACATGGTCATAGCTGTTTCCTGGCAGCTCTGG
CCCGTGTCTCAAAATCTCTGATGTTACATTGCACAAGATAAAAATATATCATCATGCCTCCTCTAGACCA
GCCAGGACAGAAATGCCTCGACTTCGCTGCTACCCAAGGTTGCCGGGTGACGCACACCGTGGAAACGGAT
GAAGGCACGAACCCAGTGGACATAAGCCTGTTCGGTTCGTAAGCTGTAATGCAAGTAGCGTATGCGCTCA
CGCAACTGGTCCAGAACCTTGACCGAACGCAGCGGTGGTAACGGCGCAGTGGCGGTTTTCATGGCTTGTT
ATGACTGTTTTTTTGGGGTACAGTCTATGCCTCGGGCATCCAAGCAGCAAGCGCGTTACGCCGTGGGTCG
ATGTTTGATGTTATGGAGCAGCAACGATGTTACGCAGCAGGGCAGTCGCCCTAAAACAAAGTTAAACATT
ATGAGGGAAGCGGTGATCGCCGAAGTATCGACTCAACTATCAGAGGTAGTTGGCGTCATCGAGCGCCATC
TCGAACCGACGTTGCTGGCCGTACATTTGTACGGCTCCGCAGTGGATGGCGGCCTGAAGCCACACAGTGA
TATTGATTTGCTGGTTACGGTGACCGTAAGGCTTGATGAAACAACGCGGCGAGCTTTGATCAACGACCTT
TTGGAAACTTCGGCTTCCCCTGGAGAGAGCGAGATTCTCCGCGCTGTAGAAGTCACCATTGTTGTGCACG
ACGACATCATTCCGTGGCGTTATCCAGCTAAGCGCGAACTGCAATTTGGAGAATGGCAGCGCAATGACAT
TCTTGCAGGTATCTTCGAGCCAGCCACGATCGACATTGATCTGGCTATCTTGCTGACAAAAGCAAGAGAA
CATAGCGTTGCCTTGGTAGGTCCAGCGGCGGAGGAACTCTTTGATCCGGTTCCTGAACAGGATCTATTTG
AGGCGCTAAATGAAACCTTAACGCTATGGAACTCGCCGCCCGACTGGGCTGGCGATGAGCGAAATGTAGT
GCTTACGTTGTCCCGCATTTGGTACAGCGCAGTAACCGGCAAAATCGCGCCGAAGGATGTCGCTGCCGAC
TGGGCAATGGAGCGCCTGCCGGCCCAGTATCAGCCCGTCATACTTGAAGCTAGACAGGCTTATCTTGGAC
AAGAAGAAGATCGCTTGGCCTCGCGCGCAGATCAGTTGGAAGAATTTGTCCACTACGTGAAAGGCGAGAT
CACCAAGGTAGTCGGCAAATAACCCTCGAGCCACCCATGACCAAAATCCCTTAACGTGAGTTACGCGTCG
TTCCACTGAGCGTCAGACCCCGTAGAAAAGATCAAAGGATCTTCTTGAGATCCTTTTTTTCTGCGCGTAA
TCTGCTGCTTGCAAACAAAAAAACCACCGCTACCAGCGGTGGTTTGTTTGCCGGATCAAGAGCTACCAAC
TCTTTTTCCGAAGGTAACTGGCTTCAGCAGAGCGCAGATACCAAATACTGTTCTTCTAGTGTAGCCGTAG
TTAGGCCACCACTTCAAGAACTCTGTAGCACCGCCTACATACCTCGCTCTGCTAATCCTGTTACCAGTGG
CTGCTGCCAGTGGCGATAAGTCGTGTCTTACCGGGTTGGACTCAAGACGATAGTTACCGGATAAGGCGCA
GCGGTCGGGCTGAACGGGGGGTTCGTGCACACAGCCCAGCTTGGAGCGAACGACCTACACCGAACTGAGA
TACCTACAGCGTGAGCTATGAGAAAGCGCCACGCTTCCCGAAGGGAGAAAGGCGGACAGGTATCCGGTAA
GCGGCAGGGTCGGAACAGGAGAGCGCACGAGGGAGCTTCCAGGGGGAAACGCCTGGTATCTTTATAGTCC
TGTCGGGTTTCGCCACCTCTGACTTGAGCGTCGATTTTTGTGATGCTCGTCAGGGGGGCGGAGCCTATGG
AAAAACGCCAGCAACGCGGCCTTTTTACGGTTCCTGGCCTTTTGCTGGCCTTTTGCTCACATGTTCTTTC
CTGCGTTATCCCCTGATTCTGTGGATAACCGTATTACCGCCTTTGAGTGAGCTGATACCGCTCGCCGCAG
CCGAACGACCGAGCGCAGCGAGTCAGTGAGCGAGGAAGCGGAAGAGCGCCCAATACGCAAACCGCCTCTC
CCCGCGCGTTGGCCGATTCATTAATGCAGCTGGCACGACAGGTTTCCCGACTGGAAAGCGGGCAGTGAGC
GCAACGCAATTAATACGCGTACCGCTAGCCAGGAAGAGTTTGTAGAAACGCAAAAAGGCCATCCGTCAGG
ATGGCCTTCTGCTTAGTTTGATGCCTGGCAGTTTATGGCGGGCGTCCTGCCCGCCACCCTCCGGGCCGTT
GCTTCACAACGTTCAAATCCGCTCCCGGCGGATTTGTCCTACTCAGGAGAGCGTTCACCGACAAACAACA
GATAAAACGAAAGGCCCAGTCTTCCGACTGAGCCTTTCGTTTTATTTGATGCCT
