>Addgene plasmid #82146 | pDONR223_MAPKAP1_WT | depositor partial sequence | sequence record 155517 | Insert sequence
ATGGCCTTCTTGGACAATCCAACTATCATTCTAGCTCATATTCGACAGTCACATGTGACCAGTGATGACA
CGGGAATGTGTGAGATGGTTCTCATTGATCATGATGTTGACCTAGAGAAGATTCATCCTCCTTCAATGCC
TGGAGACAGTGGGTCAGAAATTCAGGGAAGCAATGGTGAGACTCAGGGCTATGTATATGCCCAGTCAGTC
GATATTACCTCAAGTTGGGACTTTGGTATTAGAAGACGCTCAAACACAGCTCAAAGATTAGAACGACTCC
GAAAAGAGAGACAAAACCAGATCAAATGCAAAAATATTCAGTGGAAAGAAAGAAATTCTAAGCAATCAGC
CCAGGAGTTAAAGTCACTGTTTGAAAAAAAATCTCTCAAAGAGAAGCCTCCAATTTCTGGGAAGCAGTCG
ATATTATCTGTACGCCTAGAACAGTGCCCTCTGCAGCTGAATAACCCTTTTAACGAGTATTCCAAATTTG
ATGGCAAGGGTCATGTAGGTACAACAGCAACCAAGAAGATCGATGTCTACCTCCCTCTGCACTCGAGCCA
GGACAGACTGCTGCCAATGACCGTGGTGACAATGGCCAGCGCCAGGGTGCAGGACCTGATCGGGCTCATC
TGCTGGCAGTATACAAGCGAAGGACGGGAGCCGAAGCTCAATGACAATGTCAGTGCCTACTGCCTGCATA
TTGCTGAGGATGATGGGGAGGTGGACACCGATTTCCCCCCGCTGGATTCCAATGAGCCCATTCATAAGTT
TGGCTTCAGTACTTTGGCCCTGGTTGAAAAGTACTCATCTCCTGGTCTGACATCCAAAGAGTCACTCTTT
GTTCGAATAAATGCTGCTCATGGATTCTCCCTTATTCAGGTGGACAACACAAAGGTTACCATGAAGGAAA
TCTTACTGAAGGCAGTGAAGCGAAGAAAAGGATCCCAGAAAGTTTCAGGTTCAAGGGCAGACGGGGTTTT
TGAGGAGGATTCGCAAATTGACATAGCCACAGTACAGGATATGCTTAGCAGCCACCATTACAAGTCATTC
AAAGTCAGCATGATCCACAGACTGCGATTCACAACCGACGTACAGCTAGGTATCTCTGGAGACAAAGTAG
AGATAGACCCTGTTACGAATCAGAAAGCCAGCACTAAGTTTTGGATTAAGCAGAAACCCATCTCAATCGA
TTCCGACCTGCTCTGTGCCTGTGACCTTGCTGAAGAGAAAAGCCCCAGTCACGCAATATTTAAACTCACG
TATCTAAGCAATCACGACTATAAACACCTCTACTTTGAATCGGACGCTGCTACCGTCAATGAAATTGTGC
TCAAGGTTAACTACATCCTGGAATCGCGAGCTAGCACTGCCCGGGCTGACTACTTTGCTCAAAAACAAAG
AAAACTGAACAGACGTACGAGCTTCAGCTTCCAGAAGGAGAAGAAATCCGGGCAGCAG
